Addgene plasmid #121522: pGAD-Atg17(∆279-295)
Purpose: For Yeast-two-hybrid analysis
Depositing lab: Daniel Klionsky. Depositing organization: University of Michigan. Publication: The Atg17-Atg31-Atg29 Complex Coordinates with Atg11 to Recruit the Vam7 SNARE and Mediate Autophagosome-Vacuole Fusion. Liu X, Mao K, Yu AYH, Omairi-Nasser A, Austin J 2nd, Glick BS, Yip CK, Klionsky DJ. Curr Biol. 2016 Jan 25;26(2):150-160. doi: 10.1016/j.cub.2015.11.054. Epub 2016 Jan 7. PubMed 26774783.
Backbone
  Vector backbone: pGAD-c1
  Vector type: Yeast Expression
  Selectable markers: LEU2
Growth in bacteria
  Bacterial resistance: Ampicillin, 100 μg/mL
  Growth temperature: 37°C
  Growth strain: DH5alpha
  Copy number: Unknown
Gene/Insert
  Gene/Insert name: ATG17
  Species: S. cerevisiae (budding yeast)
  Mutation: deleted amino acids 279-295
Terms and licenses: Academic/Nonprofit Terms; Industry Terms: Not Available to Industry
How to cite: pGAD-Atg17(∆279-295) was a gift from Daniel Klionsky (Addgene plasmid # 121522 ; http://n2t.net/addgene:121522 ; RRID:Addgene_121522)
