[The description below was written by a language model from this plasmid's Addgene catalogue record and pLannotate feature annotations shown in this document.]
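Description:
pGAD-Atg17(∆279-295) is a yeast two-hybrid "prey" plasmid built on the pGAD-c1 backbone, a yeast–E. coli shuttle vector of about 7.9 kb. In bacteria it is maintained through a high-copy ColE1/pUC-type origin and selected with ampicillin via the β-lactamase gene. In Saccharomyces cerevisiae it replicates episomally from the 2μ origin and is selected by leucine prototrophy through a LEU2 marker driven by its own promoter. The annotation also picks up backbone remnants with no role in the assay, including lac promoter/operator sequences and fragments of lacI, rop and the pBR322 bom region.

The expression cassette is driven by the yeast ADH1 promoter and closed by the ADH1 terminator, which is preceded by a short residual piece of ADH1 coding sequence. It appears to encode a single fusion protein consisting of an SV40 large T antigen nuclear localization signal, the GAL4 transcriptional activation domain, and S. cerevisiae ATG17 carrying an internal deletion of amino acids 279–295. Atg17 is an autophagy scaffold protein that works with Atg13, Atg29 and Atg31 to organize the pre-autophagosomal structure and to regulate Atg1 kinase activity.

In a two-hybrid experiment, this activation-domain fusion is co-expressed with a GAL4 DNA-binding-domain "bait" fusion from a second plasmid. Interaction between the two partners reconstitutes a functional activator and switches on reporter genes in the host strain. The stated purpose is yeast two-hybrid analysis, and a deletion mutant of this kind is typically compared with wild-type Atg17 to test whether the removed segment is needed to bind a given partner. The record does not name the specific partner tested.
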