Features (pLannotate 1.2.2; 18 found; start..end, strand, type, name):
     40..436     +  promoter       ADH1 promoter: S. cerevisiae ADH1; promoter for alcohol dehydrogenase 1
    482..501     +  CDS            SV40 NLS (fragment): nuclear localization signal of SV40 (simian virus 40) large T antigen
    518..859     +  CDS            GAL4 activation domain: activation domain of the GAL4 transcriptional activator; Saccharomyces cerevisiae GAL4 (truncated)
    887..2083    +  CDS            ATG17: ATG17_YEAST - Also known as APG17. Experimental evidence at protein level: Swiss-Prot protein existence level 1. Autophagy-specific protein that functions with ATG13, ATG29, and CIS1/ATG31 in response to autophagy-inducing signals as a scaffold to recruit other ATG proteins to organize pre-autophagosomal structure (PAS) formation. Modulates the timing and magnitude of the autophagy response, such as the size of the sequestering vesicles, through interacting with and regulating ATG1 kinase activity. Plays particularly a role in pexophagy and nucleophagy. With ATG13, is required for ATG1 activat
   2352..2486    +  CDS            ADH1 (fragment): ADH1_YEAST - Also known as ADC1. Experimental evidence at protein level: Swiss-Prot protein existence level 1. This isozyme preferentially catalyzes the conversion of primary unbranched alcohols to their corresponding aldehydes. Also shows activity toward secondary alcohols. From Saccharomyces cerevisiae (strain ATCC 204508 / S288c) (Baker's yeast).
   2490..2677    +  terminator     ADH1 terminator: S. cerevisiae ADH1; transcription terminator for the S. cerevisiae alcohol dehydrogenase 1 (ADH1) gene
   2798..3892    -  CDS            LEU2: 3-isopropylmalate dehydrogenase, required for leucine biosynthesis; S. cerevisiae LEU2; yeast auxotrophic marker
   3893..4298    -  promoter       LEU2 promoter: S. cerevisiae LEU2
   4364..4380    -  protein_bind   lac operator: The lac repressor binds to the lac operator to inhibit transcription in E. coli. This inhibition can be relieved by adding lactose or isopropyl-β-D-thiogalactopyranoside (IPTG). lac repressor encoded by lacI
   4388..4418    -  promoter       lac promoter: promoter for the E. coli lac operon
   4433..4454    -  protein_bind   CAP binding site: CAP binding activates transcription in the presence of cAMP. E. coli catabolite activator protein
   4467..4559    -  CDS            lacI (fragment): lac repressor; lacI; The lac repressor binds to the lac operator to inhibit transcription in E. coli. This inhibition can be relieved by adding lactose or isopropyl-β-D-thiogalactopyranoside (IPTG).
   4742..5330    -  rep_origin     ori: high-copy-number ColE1/pMB1/pBR322/pUC origin of replication
   5501..6361    -  CDS            AmpR: β-lactamase; bla; confers resistance to ampicillin, carbenicillin, and related antibiotics
   6362..6466    -  promoter       AmpR promoter: bla
   6561..6596    +  CDS            rop (fragment): Rop protein, which maintains plasmids at low copy number; rop
   6698..6747    +  misc_feature   bom (fragment): basis of mobility region from pBR322
   6748..30      +  rep_origin     2μ ori (across the origin): yeast 2μ plasmid origin of replication
>Addgene plasmid #121522 | pGAD-Atg17(∆279-295) | addgene full sequence | sequence record 236317 | Addgene NGS Result
TTCTACAAAATGAAGCACAGATGCTTCGTTGCTTGCATGCAACTTCTTTTCTTTTTTTTTCTTTTCTCTC
TCCCCCGTTGTTGTCTCACCATATCCGCAATGACAAAAAAATGATGGAAGACACTAAAGGAAAAAATTAA
CGACAAAGACAGCACCAACAGATGTCGTTGTTCCAGAGCTGATGAGGGGTATCTCGAAGCACACGAAACT
TTTTCCTTCCTTCATTCACGCACACTACTCTCTAATGAGCAACGGTATACGGCCTTCCTTCCAGTTACTT
GAATTTGAAATAAAAAAAAGTTTGCTGTCTTGCTATCAAGTATAAATAGACCTGCAATTATTAATCTTTT
GTTTCCTCGTCATTGTTCTCGTTCCCTTTCTTCCTTGTTTCTTTTTCTGCACAATATTTCAAGCTATACC
AAGCATACAATCAACTCCAAGCTTTGCAAAGATGGATAAAGCGGAATTAATTCCCGAGCCTCCAAAAAAG
AAGAGAAAGGTCGAATTGGGTACCGCCGCCAATTTTAATCAAAGTGGGAATATTGCTGATAGCTCATTGT
CCTTCACTTTCACTAACAGTAGCAACGGTCCGAACCTCATAACAACTCAAACAAATTCTCAAGCGCTTTC
ACAACCAATTGCCTCCTCTAACGTTCATGATAACTTCATGAATAATGAAATCACGGCTAGTAAAATTGAT
GATGGTAATAATTCAAAACCACTGTCACCTGGTTGGACGGACCAAACTGCGTATAACGCGTTTGGAATCA
CTACAGGGATGTTTAATACCACTACAATGGATGATGTATATAACTATCTATTCGATGATGAAGATACCCC
ACCAAACCCAAAAAAAGAGATCGAATTCCCCGGGGGATCCATCGATAACGAAGCAGATGTTACAAAATTT
GTTAATAATGCCAGGAAAACGCTGACCGATGCTCAACTTTTATGTTCAAGTGCTAATTTAAGGATTGTAG
ATATTAAGAAAAAATTGTCATCTTGGCAGTTGAGTATTTCAAAACTCAATTTTCTAATAGTTGGCTTGAG
ACAGCAAGGAAAGTTTCTTTACACTATTTTAAAGGAAGGCATTGGGACAAAGCTAATCCAGAAACAATGG
AATCAAGCTGTCTTAGTGGTCTTAGTTGATGAGATGAAGTACTGGCAATATGAAATCACTTCTAAAGTAC
AAAGGTTGGATGGTATAGTAAATGAATTGAGCATATCAGAAAAAGATGATACCGATCCCTCTAAACTAGG
AGATTACATCTCGAGAGACAACGTTAACTTATTGAATGACAAACTGAAAGAAGTGCCAGTAATTGAGCGT
CAAATTGAAAACATTAAGCTTCAATACGAAAATATGGTCAGAAAAGTTAACAAAGAACTGATTGATACCA
AGTTGACGGACGTAACTCAAAAATTCCAAAGTAAATTTGGTATAGATAACCTGATGGAAACAAATGTTGC
AGAGCAGTTTAGCAGGGAACTAACGGACCTTGAAAAAGATTTAGCAGAGATAATGAATTCATTGACACAG
CACTTTGATAAGACATTGCTGTTACAAGATAAAAAAATTGATAACGATGAACGTGAGGAGCTGTTTAAGG
TGGTACAAGGCGACGACAAAGAACTATACAACATTTTCAAAACTCTGCATGAGGTAATTGATGACGTGGA
CAAAACAATTCTTAACTTGGGTCAATTTTTGCAGGCAGATTTCAATAGAAATTTGGAATATCTATTAATC
TTTAAAGATATTTCCAATCTGATTGATAGCTTCAAAAATTCCTGTACACAAGATATTCAAACAACTAAGG
AACTTTGTGAATTTTATGATAATTTTGAAGAAAGCTACGGTAACTTAGTTCTAGAAGCAAAGAGGAGAAA
GGATGTGGCAAACAGAATGAAAACTATATTGAAAGATTGTGAAAAGCAGTTGCAGAATTTAGATGCTCAG
GACCAGGAAGAACGTCAGAATTTTATAGCGGAAAATGGAACTTATCTTCCTGAGACAATCTGGCCCGGTA
AAATTGACGATTTTTCTTCCCTGTACACTTTAAATTACAACGTGAAGAATCCTTAGAAAAAAGGAAAAAA
AGGCTGCAGAGATCTATGAATCGTAGATACTGAAAAACCCCGCAAGTTCACTTCAACTGTGCATCGTGCA
CCATCTCAATTTCTTTCATTTATACATCGTTTTGCCTTCTTTTATGTAACTATACTCCTCTAAGTTTCAA
TCTTGGCCATGTAACCTCTGATCTATAGAATTTTTTAAATGACTAGAATTAATGCCCATCTTTTTTTTGG
ACCTAAATTCTTCATGAAAATATATTACGAGGGCTTATTCAGAAGCTTTGGACTTCTTCGCCAGAGGTTT
GGTCAAGTCTCCAATCAAGGTTGTCGGCTTGTCTACCTTGCCAGAAATTTACGAAAAGATGGAAAAGGGT
CAAATCGTTGGTAGATACGTTGTTGACACTTCTAAATAAGCGAATTTCTTATGATTTATGATTTTTATTA
TTAAATAAGTTATAAAAAAAATAAGTGTATACAAATTTTAAAGTGACTCTTAGGTTTTAAAACGAAAATT
CTTATTCTTGAGTAACTCTTTCCTGTAGGTCAGGTTGCTTTCTCAGGTATAGCATGAGGTCGCTCTTATT
GACCACACCTCTACCGGCATGCCGGTCGAAATTCCCCTACCCTATGAACATATTCCATTTTGTAATTTCG
TGTCGTTTCTATTATGAATTTCATTTATAAAGTTTATGTACAAATATCATAAAAAAAGAGAATCTTTTTA
AGCAAGGATTTTCTTAACCTCTTCGGCGACAGCATCACCGACTTCGGTGGTACTGTTGGAACCACCTAAA
TCACCAGTTCTGATACCTGCATCCAAAACCTTTTTAACTGCATCTTCAATGGCCTTACCTTCTTCAGGCA
AGTTCAATGACAATTTCAACATCATTGCAGCAGACAAGATAGTGGCGATAGGGTTGACCTTATTCTTTGG
CAAATCTGGAGCAGAACCGTGGCATGGTTCGTACAAACCAAATGCGGTGTTCTTGTCTGGCAAAGAGGCC
AAGGACGCAGATGGCAACAAACCCAAGGAACCTGGGATAACGGAGGCTTCATCGGAGACGATATCACCAA
ACATGTTGCTGGTGATTATAATACCATTTAGGTGGGTTGGGTTCCTAACTAGGATCATGGCGGCAGAATC
AATCAATTGATGTTGAACCTTCAATGTAGGAAATTCGTTCTTGATGGTTTCCTCCACAGTTTTTCTCCAT
AATCTTGAAGAGGCCAAAACATTAGCTTTATCCAAGGACCAAATAGGCAATGGTGGCTCATGTTGTAGGG
CCATGAAAGCGGCCATTCTTGTGATTCTTTGCACTTCTGGAACGGTGTATTGTTCACTATCCCAAGCGAC
ACCATCACCATCGTCTTCCTTTCTCTTACCAAAGTAAATACCTCCCACTAATTCTCTGACAACAACGAAG
TCAGTACCTTTAGCAAATTGTGGCTTGATTGGAGATAAGTCTAAAAGAGAGTCGGATGCAAAGTTACATG
GTCTTAAGTTGGCGTACAATTGAAGTTCTTTACGGATTTTTAGTAAACCTTGTTCAGGTCTAACACTACC
TGTACCCCATTTAGGACCACCCACAGCACCTAACAAAACGGCATCAGCCTTCTTGGAGGCTTCCAGCGCC
TCATCTGGAAGTGGGACACCTGTAGCTTCGATAGCAGCACCACCAATTAAATGATTTTCGAAATCGAACT
TGACATTGGAACGAACATCAGAAATAGCTTTAAGAACCTTAATGGCTTCGGCTGTGATTTCTTGACCAAC
GTGGTCACCTGGCAAAACGACGATCTTCTTAGGGGCAGACATTAGAATGGTATATCCTTGAAATATATAT
ATATATTGCTGAAATGTAAAAGGTAAGAAAAGTTAGAAAGTAAGACGATTGCTAACCACCTATTGGAAAA
AACAATAGGTCCTTAAATAATATTGTCAACTTCAAGTATTGTGATGCAAGCATTTAGTCATGAACGCTTC
TCTATTCTATATGAAAAGCCGGTTCCGGCGCTCTCACCTTTCCTTTTTCTCCCAATTTTTCAGTTGAAAA
AGGTATATGCGTCAGGCGACCTCTGAAATTAACAAAAAATTTCCAGTCATCGAATTTGATTCTGTGCGAT
AGCGCCCCTGTGTGTTCTCGTTATGTTGAGGAAAAAAATAATGGTTGCTAAGAGATTCGAACTCTTGCAT
CTTACGATACCTGAGTATTCCCACAGTTGGGGGATCTCGACTCTAGCTAGAGGATCAATTCGTAATCATG
TCATAGCTGTTTCCTGTGTGAAATTGTTATCCGCTCACAATTCCACACAACATACGAGCCGGAAGCATAA
AGTGTAAAGCCTGGGGTGCCTAATGAGTGAGCTAACTCACATTAATTGCGTTGCGCTCACTGCCCGCTTT
CCAGTCGGGAAACCTGTCGTGCCAGCTGCATTAATGAATCGGCCAACGCGCGGGGAGAGGCGGTTTGCGT
ATTGGGCGCTCTTCCGCTTCCTCGCTCACTGACTCGCTGCGCTCGGTCGTTCGGCTGCGGCGAGCGGTAT
CAGCTCACTCAAAGGCGGTAATACGGTTATCCACAGAATCAGGGGATAACGCAGGAAAGAACATGTGAGC
AAAAGGCCAGCAAAAGGCCAGGAACCGTAAAAAGGCCGCGTTGCTGGCGTTTTTCCATAGGCTCCGCCCC
CCTGACGAGCATCACAAAAATCGACGCTCAAGTCAGAGGTGGCGAAACCCGACAGGACTATAAAGATACC
AGGCGTTTCCCCCTGGAAGCTCCCTCGTGCGCTCTCCTGTTCCGACCCTGCCGCTTACCGGATACCTGTC
CGCCTTTCTCCCTTCGGGAAGCGTGGCGCTTTCTCATAGCTCACGCTGTAGGTATCTCAGTTCGGTGTAG
GTCGTTCGCTCCAAGCTGGGCTGTGTGCACGAACCCCCCGTTCAGCCCGACCGCTGCGCCTTATCCGGTA
ACTATCGTCTTGAGTCCAACCCGGTAAGACACGACTTATCGCCACTGGCAGCAGCCACTGGTAACAGGAT
TAGCAGAGCGAGGTATGTAGGCGGTGCTACAGAGTTCTTGAAGTGGTGGCCTAACTACGGCTACACTAGA
AGAACAGTATTTGGTATCTGCGCTCTGCTGAAGCCAGTTACCTTCGGAAAAAGAGTTGGTAGCTCTTGAT
CCGGCAAACAAACCACCGCTGGTAGCGGTGGTTTTTTTGTTTGCAAGCAGCAGATTACGCGCAGAAAAAA
AGGATCTCAAGAAGATCCTTTGATCTTTTCTACGGGGTCTGACGCTCAGTGGAACGAAAACTCACGTTAA
GGGATTTTGGTCATGAGATTATCAAAAAGGATCTTCACCTAGATCCTTTTAAATTAAAAATGAAGTTTTA
AATCAATCTAAAGTATATATGAGTAAACTTGGTCTGACAGTTACCAATGCTTAATCAGTGAGGCACCTAT
CTCAGCGATCTGTCTATTTCGTTCATCCATAGTTGCCTGACTCCCCGTCGTGTAGATAACTACGATACGG
GAGGGCTTACCATCTGGCCCCAGTGCTGCAATGATACCGCGAGACCCACGCTCACCGGCTCCAGATTTAT
CAGCAATAAACCAGCCAGCCGGAAGGGCCGAGCGCAGAAGTGGTCCTGCAACTTTATCCGCCTCCATCCA
GTCTATTAATTGTTGCCGGGAAGCTAGAGTAAGTAGTTCGCCAGTTAATAGTTTGCGCAACGTTGTTGCC
ATTGCTACAGGCATCGTGGTGTCACGCTCGTCGTTTGGTATGGCTTCATTCAGCTCCGGTTCCCAACGAT
CAAGGCGAGTTACATGATCCCCCATGTTGTGCAAAAAAGCGGTTAGCTCCTTCGGTCCTCCGATCGTTGT
CAGAAGTAAGTTGGCCGCAGTGTTATCACTCATGGTTATGGCAGCACTGCATAATTCTCTTACTGTCATG
CCATCCGTAAGATGCTTTTCTGTGACTGGTGAGTACTCAACCAAGTCATTCTGAGAATAGTGTATGCGGC
GACCGAGTTGCTCTTGCCCGGCGTCAATACGGGATAATACCGCGCCACATAGCAGAACTTTAAAAGTGCT
CATCATTGGAAAACGTTCTTCGGGGCGAAAACTCTCAAGGATCTTACCGCTGTTGAGATCCAGTTCGATG
TAACCCACTCGTGCACCCAACTGATCTTCAGCATCTTTTACTTTCACCAGCGTTTCTGGGTGAGCAAAAA
CAGGAAGGCAAAATGCCGCAAAAAAGGGAATAAGGGCGACACGGAAATGTTGAATACTCATACTCTTCCT
TTTTCAATATTATTGAAGCATTTATCAGGGTTATTGTCTCATGAGCGGATACATATTTGAATGTATTTAG
AAAAATAAACAAATAGGGGTTCCGCGCACATTTCCCCGAAAAGTGCCACCTGACGTCTAAGAAACCATTA
TTATCATGACATTAACCTATAAAAATAGGCGTATCACGAGGCCCTTTCGTCTCGCGCGTTTCGGTGATGA
CGGTGAAAACCTCTGACACATGCAGCTCCCGGAGACGGTCACAGCTTGTCTGTAAGCGGATGCCGGGAGC
AGACAAGCCCGTCAGGGCGCGTCAGCGGGTGTTGGCGGGTGTCGGGGCTGGCTTAACTATGCGGCATCAG
AGCAGATTGTACTGAGAGTGCACCATAACGCATTTAAGCATAAACACGCACTATGCCGTTCTTCTCATGT
ATATATATATACAGGCAACACGCAGATATAGGTGCGACGTGAACAGTGAGCTGTATGTGCGCAGCTCGCG
TTGCATTTTCGGAAGCGCTCGTTTTCGGAAACGCTTTGAAGTTCCTATTCCGAAGTTCCTATTCTCTAGC
TAGAAAGTATAGGAACTTCAGAGCGCTTTTGAAAACCAAAAGCGCTCTGAAGACGCACTTTCAAAAAACC
AAAAACGCACCGGACTGTAACGAGCTACTAAAATATTGCGAATACCGCTTCCACAAACATTGCTCAAAAG
TATCTCTTTGCTATATATCTCTGTGCTATATCCCTATATAACCTACCCATCCACCTTTCGCTCCTTGAAC
TTGCATCTAAACTCGACCTCTACATTTTTTATGTTTATCTCTAGTATTACTCTTTAGACAAAAAAATTGT
AGTAAGAACTATTCATAGAGTGAATCGAAAACAATACGAAAATGTAAACATTTCCTATACGTAGTATATA
GAGACAAAATAGAAGAAACCGTTCATAATTTTCTGACCAATGAAGAATCATCAACGCTATCACTTTCTGT
TCACAAAGTATGCGCAATCCACATCGGTATAGAATATAATCGGGGATGCCTTTATCTTGAAAAAATGCAC
CCGCAGCTTCGCTAGTAATCAGTAAACGCGGGAAGTGGAGTCAGGCTTTTTTTATGGAAGAGAAAATAGA
CACCAAAGTAGCCTTCTTCTAACCTTAACGGACCTACAGTGCAAAAAGTTATCAAGAGACTGCATTATAG
AGCGCACAAAGGAGAAAAAAAGTAATCTAAGATGCTTTGTTAGAAAAATAGCGCTCTCGGGATGCATTTT
TGTAGAACAAAAAAGAAGTATAGATTCTTTGTTGGTAAAATAGCGCTCTCGCGTTGCATTTCTGTTCTGT
AAAAATGCAGCTCAGATTCTTTGTTTGAAAAATTAGCGCTCTCGCGTTGCATTTTTGTTTTACAAAAATG
AAGCACAGATTCTTCGTTGGTAAAATAGCGCTTTCGCGTTGCATTTCTGTTCTGTAAAAATGCAGCTCAG
ATTCTTTGTTTGAAAAATTAGCGCTCTCGCGTTGCATTTTTG
